>Addgene plasmid #149610 | pAct-GW-HygroR | addgene full sequence | sequence record 306433 | Addgene NGS Result
GCATCGGGATGCCCGCGTTGCAGGCCATGCTGTCCAGGCAGGTAGATGACGACCATCAGGGACAGCTTCA
AGGATCGCTCGCGGCTCTTACCAGCCTAACTTCGATCATTGGACCGCTGATCGTCACGGCGATTTATGCC
GCCTCGGCGAGCACATGGAACGGGTTGGCATGGATTGTAGGCGCCGCCCTATACCTTGTCTGCCTCCCCG
CGTTGCGTCGCGGTGCATGGAGCCGGGCCACCTCGACCTGAATGGAAGCCGGCGGCACCTCGCTAACGGA
TTCACCACTCCAAGAATTGGAGCCAATCAATTCTTGCGGAGAACTGTGAATGCGCAAACCAACCCTTGGC
AGAACATATCCATCGCGTCCGCCATCTCCAGCAGCCGCACGCGGCGCATCTCGGGCAGCGTTGGGTCCTG
GCCACGGGTGCGCATGATCGTGCTCCTGTCGTTGAGGACCCGGCTAGGCTGGCGGGGTTGCCTTACTGGT
TAGCAGAATGAATCACCGATACGCGAGCGAACGTGAAGCGACTGCTGCTGCAAAACGTCTGCGACCTGAG
CAACAACATGAATGGTCTTCGGTTTCCGTGTTTCGTAAAGTCTGGAAACGCGGAAGTCAGCGCTCTTCCG
CTTCCTCGCTCACTGACTCGCTGCGCTCGGTCGTTCGGCTGCGGCGAGCGGTATCAGCTCACTCAAAGGC
GGTAATACGGTTATCCACAGAATCAGGGGATAACGCAGGAAAGAACATGTGAGCAAAAGGCCAGCAAAAG
GCCAGGAACCGTAAAAAGGCCGCGTTGCTGGCGTTTTTCCATAGGCTCCGCCCCCCTGACGAGCATCACA
AAAATCGACGCTCAAGTCAGAGGTGGCGAAACCCGACAGGACTATAAAGATACCAGGCGTTTCCCCCTGG
AAGCTCCCTCGTGCGCTCTCCTGTTCCGACCCTGCCGCTTACCGGATACCTGTCCGCCTTTCTCCCTTCG
GGAAGCGTGGCGCTTTCTCATAGCTCACGCTGTAGGTATCTCAGTTCGGTGTAGGTCGTTCGCTCCAAGC
TGGGCTGTGTGCACGAACCCCCCGTTCAGCCCGACCGCTGCGCCTTATCCGGTAACTATCGTCTTGAGTC
CAACCCGGTAAGACACGACTTATCGCCACTGGCAGCAGCCACTGGTAACAGGATTAGCAGAGCGAGGTAT
GTAGGCGGTGCTACAGAGTTCTTGAAGTGGTGGCCTAACTACGGCTACACTAGAAGGACAGTATTTGGTA
TCTGCGCTCTGCTGAAGCCAGTTACCTTCGGAAAAAGAGTTGGTAGCTCTTGATCCGGCAAACAAACCAC
CGCTGGTAGCGGTGGTTTTTTTGTTTGCAAGCAGCAGATTACGCGCAGAAAAAAAGGATCTCAAGAAGAT
CCTTTGATCTTTTCTACGGGGTCTGACGCTCAGTGGAACGAAAACTCACGTTAAGGGATTTTGGTCATGA
GATTATCAAAAAGGATCTTCACCTAGATCCTTTTAAATTAAAAATGAAGTTTTAAATCAATCTAAAGTAT
ATATGAGTAAACTTGGTCTGACAGTTACCAATGCTTAATCAGTGAGGCACCTATCTCAGCGATCTGTCTA
TTTCGTTCATCCATAGTTGCCTGACTCCCCGTCGTGTAGATAACTACGATACGGGAGGGCTTACCATCTG
GCCCCAGTGCTGCAATGATACCGCGAGACCCACGCTCACCGGCTCCAGATTTATCAGCAATAAACCAGCC
AGCCGGAAGGGCCGAGCGCAGAAGTGGTCCTGCAACTTTATCCGCCTCCATCCAGTCTATTAATTGTTGC
CGGGAAGCTAGAGTAAGTAGTTCGCCAGTTAATAGTTTGCGCAACGTTGTTGCCATTGCTGCAGGCATCG
TGGTGTCACGCTCGTCGTTTGGTATGGCTTCATTCAGCTCCGGTTCCCAACGATCAAGGCGAGTTACATG
ATCCCCCATGTTGTGCAAAAAAGCGGTTAGCTCCTTCGGTCCTCCGATCGTTGTCAGAAGTAAGTTGGCC
GCAGTGTTATCACTCATGGTTATGGCAGCACTGCATAATTCTCTTACTGTCATGCCATCCGTAAGATGCT
TTTCTGTGACTGGTGAGTACTCAACCAAGTCATTCTGAGAATAGTGTATGCGGCGACCGAGTTGCTCTTG
CCCGGCGTCAACACGGGATAATACCGCGCCACATAGCAGAACTTTAAAAGTGCTCATCATTGGAAAACGT
TCTTCGGGGCGAAAACTCTCAAGGATCTTACCGCTGTTGAGATCCAGTTCGATGTAACCCACTCGTGCAC
CCAACTGATCTTCAGCATCTTTTACTTTCACCAGCGTTTCTGGGTGAGCAAAAACAGGAAGGCAAAATGC
CGCAAAAAAGGGAATAAGGGCGACACGGAAATGTTGAATACTCATACTCTTCCTTTTTCAATATTATTGA
AGCATTTATCAGGGTTATTGTCTCATGAGCGGATACATATTTGAATGTATTTAGAAAAATAAACAAATAG
GGGTTCCGCGCACATTTCCCCGAAAAGTGCCACCTGACGTCTAAGAAACCATTATTATCATGACATTAAC
CTATAAAAATAGGCGTATCACGAGGCCCTTTCGTCTTCAAGAATTCACATTTGTACGAATTTTTTTTTTA
TCAAAAGTTCGAGTTTTTCACCAATTTCCTCATCAACCGAGCAAGGCAAACGGCTTTGAATAATATGGTG
TTATATATACATATATCAAATCGCTGCTGACTGCGTGATTGATGGCCCCAAGATTACATATTATCGAATC
AGGATTCAGAAGGAGATCAATGTCAAATGCGGACAGGAACATGAAAGACGCCTGTTATGCGCAATTAAAA
ATTTGGGTTTAATTGCTGTGGAAACTGTTGTTGGCGGCATCTTAAGTTCCTGTTTAACAACATCAACTAC
TTATGTACGTAGAAGCGTTTAAGCCATTTGCATACAGATGAGAACTGGCTTTTGTGCTAATCAGTCAAGA
TGACTCCGATGATGATGACTCATTACCTGACCAGTTTTCGCTGCTTTCTTTTCAACAACTACTTGTATAT
GTATTGTATCCAATAGCAATACATTGAATTTCCATGGTCTAGTCACGTATTATCATTTAATTGACACCAA
GTCGTGTTATTGTTGAGCTATCGAGTTCAGCTCAAACATTTCTTATTCCCATGAATAAGCCGGCAAAAAT
ATGCAATCTATGAAAGTTAATATAAGCAAACCTTACTTTGACTCAATACCAATGCACTTTGTGTCGATAG
GTTCACGCAATTGAGGCGATTATTCCGATAACCCAAGCGATTGACTGTTCCCGTTTCGATTCCAATTGAA
ATTTGGAAATGTACAATAGTTTTGCTATATGCTGTCAAGTACGCTCTTATCTTCTCTGGGTTTTCTTCAG
AGTTTCGAAACGCTTCTTCTTTTTTTTGTTTTTTTTTTTTTGGAATCTCGTATTTTGGAAGGGGCTCCCC
TCTGGAATTTGTTACACTGTCGTTATCATTGCGAACAAGCGGCCCGAAGCTATCAGCGACTTTAACATTT
ACAATGCACTTTTTTACGACCAATTAAATGTACATTTTCCTTTCTTCGCCCGTTGATAAGCGAACGCGAT
GTGGCGCAGGCAATGTGTTGCTCTTGCGACACAAACGCAATCAAAATGGATTCAATTTCGCTTTTTCCCA
GTGAAACGAAGAACGAACCGACCATCATGATATGCTCCTCTGCATGTTGCGTATTGAATCAATGACAATT
TCAATTAAGCCGCCCGTTCGTCATGCGTTTTCGTGCGCTTCGAAATGCTGATAACGCTGCTGTCCTCCAA
CTGCTTTGCATGTGGACACAATTCCATTTATTTAATTCTTTTATTTGGATCGGTTAAATTAAAAAGCGCC
TTGTTACGCATTTAACGTTGTTTCCGGTGCGTGGTGGTTTCATGCTTCTGGGAACGGCAAATGGGTTTAG
GATTGGGAACCCCTCATCATCTGTTGGAATATACTATTCAACCTACAAAAGTAACGTTAAACAACACTAC
TTTATATTTGATATGAATGGCCACACCTTTTATGCCATAAAACATATTGTAAGAGAATACCACTCTTTTT
ATTCCTTCTTTCCTTCTTGTACGTTTTTTGCTGTAAGTAGGTCGTGGTGCTGGTGTTGCAGTTGAAATAA
CTTAAAATATAAATCATAAAACTCAAACATAAACTTGACTATTTATTTATTTATTAAGAAAGGAAATATA
AATTATAAATTACAACAGGTTATGGACCTGCAGCCAAGCTTGGCGCTCGTCCGGGGGCAATGAGATATGA
AAAAGCCTGAACTCACCGCGACGTCTGTCGAGAAGTTTCTGATCGAAAAGTTCGACAGCGTCTCCGACCT
GATGCAGCTCTCGGAGGGCGAAGAATCTCGTGCTTTCAGCTTCGATGTAGGAGGGCGTGGATATGTCCTG
CGGGTAAATAGCTGCGCCGATGGTTTCTACAAAGATCGTTATGTTTATCGGCACTTTGCATCGGCCGCGC
TCCCGATTCCGGAAGTGCTTGACATTGGGGAATTCAGCGAGAGCCTGACCTATTGCATCTCCCGCCGTGC
ACAGGGTGTCACGTTGCAAGACCTGCCTGAAACCGAACTGCCCGCTGTTCTGCAGCCGGTCGCGGAGGCC
ATGGATGCGATCGCTGCGGCCGATCTTAGCCAGACGAGCGGGTTCGGCCCATTCGGACCGCAAGGAATCG
GTCAATACACTACATGGCGTGATTTCATATGCGCGATTGCTGATCCCCATGTGTATCACTGGCAAACTGT
GATGGACGACACCGTCAGTGCGTCCGTCGCGCAGGCTCTCGATGAGCTGATGCTTTGGGCCGAGGACTGC
CCCGAAGTCCGGCACCTCGTGCACGCGGATTTCGGCTCCAACAATGTCCTGACGGACAATGGCCGCATAA
CAGCGGTCATTGACTGGAGCGAGGCGATGTTCGGGGATTCCCAATACGAGGTCGCCAACATCTTCTTCTG
GAGGCCGTGGTTGGCTTGTATGGAGCAGCAGACGCGCTACTTCGAGCGGAGGCATCCGGAGCTTGCAGGA
TCGCCGCGGCTCCGGGCGTATATGCTCCGCATTGGTCTTGACCAACTCTATCAGAGCTTGGTTGACGGCA
ATTTCGATGATGCAGCTTGGGCGCAGGGTCGATGCGACGCAATCGTCCGATCCGGAGCCGGGACTGTCGG
GCGTACACAAATCGCCCGCAGAAGCGCGGCCGTCTGGACCGATGGCTGTGTAGAAGTACTCGCCGATAGT
GGAAACCGACGCCCCAGCACTCGTCCGAGGGCAAAGGAATAGAGTAGATGCCGACCGAACAAGAGCTGAT
TTCGAGAACGCCTCAGCCAGCAACTCGCGCGAGCCTAGCAAGGCAAATGCGAGAGAACGGCCTTACGCTT
GGTGGCACAGTTCTCGTCCACAGTTCGCTAAGCTCGCTCGGCTGGGTCGCGGGAGGGCCGGTCGCAGTGA
TTCAGGCCCTTCTGGATTGTGTTGGTCCCCAGGGCACGATTGTCATGCCCACGCACTCGGGTGATCTGAC
TGATCCCGCAGATTGGAGATCGCCGCCCGTGCCTGCCGATTGGGTGCAGATCTTTGTGAAGGAACCTTAC
TTCTGTGGTGTGACATAATTGGACAAACTACCTACAGAGATTTAAAGCTCTAAGGTAAATATAAAATTTT
TAAGTGTATAATGTGTTAAACTACTGATTCTAATTGTTTGTGTATTTTAGATTCCAACCTATGGAACTGA
TGAATGGGAGCAGTGGTGGAATGCCTTTAATGAGGAAAACCTGTTTTGCTCAGAAGAAATGCCATCTAGT
GATGATGAGGCTACTGCTGACTCTCAACATTCTACTCCTCCAAAAAAGAAGAGAAAGGTAGAAGACCCCA
AGGACTTTCCTTCAGAATTGCTAAGTTTTTTGAGTCATGCTGTGTTTAGTAATAGAACTCTTGCTTGCTT
TGCTATTTACACCACAAAGGAAAAAGCTGCACTGCTATACAAGAAAATTATGGAAAAATATTCTGTAACC
TTTATAAGTAGGCATAACAGTTATAATCATAACATACTGTTTTTTCTTACTCCACACAGGCATAGAGTGT
CTGCTATTAATAACTATGCTCAAAAATTGTGTACCTTTAGCTTTTTAATTTGTAAAGGGGTTAATAAGGA
ATATTTGATGTATAGTGCCTTGACTAGAGATCATAATCAGCCATACCACATTTGTAGAGGTTTTACTTGC
TTTAAAAAACCTCCCACACCTCCCCCTGAACCTGAAACATAAAATGAATGCAATTGTTGTTGTTAACTTG
TTTATTGCAGCTTATAATGGTTACAAATAAAGCAATAGCATCACAAATTTCACAAATAAAGCATTTTTTT
CACTGCATTCTAGTTGTGGTTTGTCCAAACTCATCAATGTATCTTATCATGTCTGGATCGCATGCAATTC
TATATTCTAAAAACACAAATGATACTTCTAAAAAAAAATCATGAATGGCATCAACTCTGAATCAAATCTT
TGCAGATGCACCTACTTCTCATTTCCACTGTCACATCATTTTTCCAGATCTCGCTGCCTGTTATGTGGCC
CACAAACCAAGACACGTTTTATGGCCATTAAAGCTGGCTGATCGTCGCCAAACACCAAATACATAATGAA
TATGTACACATTCGAGAAAGAAGCGATCAAAGAAGCGTCTTCGGGCGGAGTAGGAGAATGCGGAGGAGAA
GGAGAACGAGCTGATCTAGTATCTCTCCACAATCCAATGCCAACTGACCAACTGGCCATATTCGGAGCAA
TTTGAAGCCAATTTCCATCGCCTGGCGATCGCTCCATTCTTGGCTATATGTTTTTCACCGTTACCCGGGG
CCATTTTCAAAGACTCGTCGGCAAGATAAGATTGTGTCACTCGCTGTCTCTCTTCATTTGTCGAAGAATG
CTGAGGAATTTCGCGATGACGTCGGCGAGTATTTTGAAGAATGAGAATAATTTGTATTTATACGAAAATC
AGTTAGTGGAATTTTCTACAAAAACATGTTATCTATAGATAATTTTGTTGCAAAATATGTTGACTATGAC
AAAGATTGTATGTATATACCTTTAATGTATTCTCATTTTCTTATGTATTTATAATGGCAATGATGATACT
GATGATATTTTAAGATGATGCCAGACCAAAAGGCTTGAATTTCTGCGTCTTTTGCCGAACGCAGTGCATG
TGCAATTGTTGTTTTTTGGAATATTCAATTTTCGGACTGTCCGCTTTGATTTCAGTTTCTTGGCTTATTC
AAAAAGCAAAGTAAAGCCAAAAAAGCGAGATGGCAATACCAAATGCGGCAAAACGGTAGTGGAAGGAAAG
GGGTGCGGGGCAGCGGAAGGAAGGGTGGGGCGGGGCGTGGCGGGGTCTGTGGCTGGGCGCGACGTCACCG
ACGTTGGAGCCACTCCTTTGACCATGTGTGCGTGTGTGTATTATTCGTGTCTCGCCACTCGCCGGTTGTT
TTTTTCTTTTTATGCTGCGCTCTCTCTAGCGCCATCTCGCTTACGCATGCTCAACGCACCGCATGTTGCC
GTTTCCTTTTATGCGTCATTTTGGCTCGAAATAGGCAATTATTTAAACAAAGATTAGTCAACGAAAACGC
TAAAATAAATAAGTCTACAATATGGTTACTTATTGCCATGTGTGTGCAGCCAACGATAGCAACAAAAGCA
ACAACACAGGTGGCTTTCCCTCTTTCACTTTTTGTTTGCAAGCCGCGTGCGAGCAAGACGGCACGACCGG
CAAACGCAATTACGCTGACAAAGAGCAGACGAAGTTTTGGCGAAAAACATCAAGGCGCCTGATACGAATG
CATTTGCAATAACAATTGCGATATTTAATATTGTTTATGAAGCTGTTTGACTTCAAAACACACAAAAAAA
AAAATAAAACAAATTATTTGAAAGAGAATTAGGAATCGGACGCTTATCGTTAGGGTAACAACAAGAAATG
CTTACTGAGTCACAGCCTCTGGAAAACTGCCGCAAGCCAGAGAGAGAGAGAAAAAGAGGGAGAGCAGCTT
AGACCGCATGTGCTTGTGTGTGAGGCGTCTCTCTCTTCGTCTCTGTTGCGCAAACGCATAGACTGCACTG
AAAAAATCGATTACCTATTTTTTATGAATGAATATTTGCACTATTACTATTCAAAACTATTAAGATAGCA
ATCACATTCAATAGCCAAATACTATACCACCTGAGCGATGCAACGAAATGATCAATTTGAGCAAAAATGC
TGCATATTTAGGACGGCATCATTATAGAAATGCTTCTTGCTGTGTACTTTTCTCTCGTCTGGCAGCTGTT
TCGCCGTTATTGTTAAAACCGGCTTAAGTTAGGTGTGTTTTCTACGACTAGTGAATGCCCTACTAGAAGA
TGTGTGTTGCACAAAATGTCCCTGGAATAACCAATTTGAAGTGCAGATAGCAGTAAACGTAAGCTAATAT
GAATATTATTTAACTGTAATGTTTTAATATCGCTGGACATTACTAATAAACCCACTATAAACACATGTAC
ATATGTATGTTTTGGCATACAATGAGTAGTTGGGGAAAAAATGTGTAAAAGCACCGTGACCATCACAGCA
TAAAGATAACCAGCTGAAGTATCGAATATGAGTAACCCCCAAATTGAATCACATGCCGCAACTGATAGGA
CCCATGGAAGTACACTCTTCATGGCGATATACAAGACACACACAAGCACGAACACCCAGTTGCGGAGGAA
ATTCTCCGTAAATGAAAACCCAATCGGCGAACAATTCATACCCATATATGGTAAAAGTTTTGAACGCGAC
TTGAGAGCGGAGAGCATTGCGGCTGATAAGGTTTTAGCGCTAAGCGGGCTTTATAAAACGGGCTGCGGGA
CCAGTTTTCATATCACTACCGTTTGAGTTCTTGTGCTGTGTGGATACTCCTCCCGACACAAAGCCGCTCC
ATCAGCCAGCAGTCGTCTAATCCAGAGACCCCGGATCCAGATACCGAGAGCATCTGGCCAATGTGCATCA
GTTGTGGTCAGCAGCAAAATCAAGTGAATCATCTCAGTGCAACTAAAGGGGGGATCTCGAGGGATCCGAT
ATCAACAAGTTTGTACAAAAAAGCTGAACGAGAAACGTAAAATGATATAAATATCAATATATTAAATTAG
ATTTTGCATAAAAAACAGACTACATAATACTGTAAAACACAACATATCCAGTCACTATGGCGGCCGCATT
AGGCACCCCAGGCTTTACACTTTATGCTTCCGGCTCGTATAATGTGTGGATTTTGAGTTAGGATCCGTCG
AGATTTTCAGGAGCTAAGGAAGCTAAAATGGAGAAAAAAATCACTGGATATACCACCGTTGATATATCCC
AATGGCATCGTAAAGAACATTTTGAGGCATTTCAGTCAGTTGCTCAATGTACCTATAACCAGACCGTTCA
GCTGGATATTACGGCCTTTTTAAAGACCGTAAAGAAAAATAAGCACAAGTTTTATCCGGCCTTTATTCAC
ATTCTTGCCCGCCTGATGAATGCTCATCCGGAATTCCGTATGGCAATGAAAGACGGTGAGCTGGTGATAT
GGGATAGTGTTCACCCTTGTTACACCGTTTTCCATGAGCAAACTGAAACGTTTTCATCGCTCTGGAGTGA
ATACCACGACGATTTCCGGCAGTTTCTACACATATATTCGCAAGATGTGGCGTGTTACGGTGAAAACCTG
GCCTATTTCCCTAAAGGGTTTATTGAGAATATGTTTTTCGTCTCAGCCAATCCCTGGGTGAGTTTCACCA
GTTTTGATTTAAACGTGGCCAATATGGACAACTTCTTCGCCCCCGTTTTCACCATGGGCAAATATTATAC
GCAAGGCGACAAGGTGCTGATGCCGCTGGCGATTCAGGTTCATCATGCCGTTTGTGATGGCTTCCATGTC
GGCAGAATGCTTAATGAATTACAACAGTACTGCGATGAGTGGCAGGGCGGGGCGTAAAGATCTGGATCCG
GCTTACTAAAAGCCAGATAACAGTATGCGTATTTGCGCGCTGATTTTTGCGGTATAAGAATATATACTGA
TATGTATACCCGAAGTATGTCAAAAAGAGGTATGCTATGAAGCAGCGTATTACAGTGACAGTTGACAGCG
ACAGCTATCAGTTGCTCAAGGCATATATGATGTCAATATCTCCGGTCTGGTAAGCACAACCATGCAGAAT
GAAGCCCGTCGTCTGCGTGCCGAACGCTGGAAAGCGGAAAATCAGGAAGGGATGGCTGAGGTCGCCCGGT
TTATTGAAATGAACGGCTCTTTTGCTGACGAGAACAGGGGCTGGTGAAATGCAGTTTAAGGTTTACACCT
ATAAAAGAGAGAGCCGTTATCGTCTGTTTGTGGATGTACAGAGTGATATTATTGACACGCCCGGGCGACG
GATGGTGATCCCCCTGGCCAGTGCACGTCTGCTGTCAGATAAAGTCTCCCGTGAACTTTACCCGGTGGTG
CATATCGGGGATGAAAGCTGGCGCATGATGACCACCGATATGGCCAGTGTGCCGGTCTCCGTTATCGGGG
AAGAAGTGGCTGATCTCAGCCACCGCGAAAATGACATCAAAAACGCCATTAACCTGATGTTCTGGGGAAT
ATAAATGTCAGGCTCCCTTATACACAGCCAGTCTGCAGGTCGACCATAGTGACTGGATATGTTGTGTTTT
ACAGTATTATGTAGTCTGTTTTTTATGCAAAATCTAATTTAATATATTGATATTTATATCATTTTACGTT
TCTCGTTCAGCTTTCTTGTACAAAGTGGTTGATATCACTAGTTCTAGTCGACCATGAAGATCAAGATCAT
TGCCCCGCCAGAGCGCAAGTACTCTGTCTGGATCGGTGGCTCCATCCTGGCTTCGCTGTCCACCTTCCAG
CAGATGTGGATCTCCAAGCAGGAGTACGACGAGTCCGGCCCCTCCATTGTGCACCGCAAGTGCTTCTAAG
AAGGATCGCTTGTCTGGGCAAGAGGATCAGGATCGGGATGGTCTTGATTCTGCTGGAGGAGGAGGAGGAG
AAGTCGAGGAAGCAGCAGCGAAAGTGCAAGTGCGAGTGGTGGAAGTTTGGAGTGCAGCACAACAAAATCA
ACAACAACACCAACTACAAGATGAAAAGAGCGGAACCACCTGCACACCATCATCACTATCATCATCGTTT
TGGGCGCATGTTGTGTGGTTCCAGCGTATTAATATAATTAATTTATTCCACATGAGATATGATATGATAT
ACTATGTATTTTTTGTTTTTTTTTTATTTGTAAACCTTTAATATAACAAGAACTACAAAAAATGAAAATG
AGCGAAAATGCATATTCTGCCATTCCACACACACACCAACAACACCCAACACACGCACACCCACAAGCTT
ACACACACACATTCGCGGCATGACAAGGACATCAAGATAAAGAAGAACTTAAAGAAGATATTTCCCAAAG
CGCAAAAAGAACACACACACATTGCAAAACACAAACAACACACTAGCGTTTTGTACAATTCGTCAGCAAC
CTTATGTATTATTTTTTAATTATGATGTAATTATAAACAAAGTGAAACAAAAATATGAAAACAAAAAGGA
AAATCAAATCTGTCTTCTCTTTCTCCCGCTCTCCTCGCTCTCTGCTGCTAACCTCGCCCTCTCCTCTCTC
ATCTTTTTGTCTGTCTCTCTTCCACATTTTTGCCGGCCGGCAAAATAATAACCCACACACACTCACACTT
GGCTGCAGTTTCGCGTGCGATATTCACACACATTCAAGCATACAAGCATACATACATATGTATTTTTTTT
TTATTTGTACACTTTTCTAATTGCATGCGTATCGATTGATAAGTTTACGCCTGAAAATGTTAATTAAAAT
GTGAAAATGCAACTGAAAAACTGATGAAATGAAACAACAACAAGCGAACAATTTGCTACATGTGTATTGT
CTAACAACCGTTACTGCAACGGTTGCTTCGGAAAAGGGTGAAGAGGAAGAGGGCACGAGGTCGACTAGAG
CGGCCGCCGACGCGAGGCTGGATGGCCTTCCCCATTATGATTCTTCTCGCTTCCGGCG
Features (pLannotate 1.2.2; 23 found; start..end, strand, type, name):
    493..621     -  CDS            YPB1_ECOLX (fragment): Protein predicted: Swiss-Prot protein existence level 4. From Escherichia coli.
    806..1394    -  rep_origin     ori: high-copy-number ColE1/pMB1/pBR322/pUC origin of replication
   1565..2425    -  CDS            AmpR: β-lactamase; bla; confers resistance to ampicillin, carbenicillin, and related antibiotics
   2426..2530    -  promoter       AmpR promoter: bla
   4012..4291    +  promoter       copia promoter: strong promoter from the Drosophila transposable element copia (Sinclair et al., 1986)
   4337..5362    +  CDS            HygR: aminoglycoside phosphotransferase from E. coli; aph(4)-Ia; confers resistance to hygromycin
   5380..5652    +  CDS            yokD (fragment): YOKD_BACSU - Experimental evidence at protein level: Swiss-Prot protein existence level 1. May contribute to antibiotic resistance. From Bacillus subtilis (strain 168).
   5649..5723    +  CDS            small t antigen (fragment): SV40 (simian virus 40) small t antigen
   5725..5790    +  intron         small t intron: SV40 (simian virus 40) small t antigen intron
   5920..5940    +  CDS            SV40 NLS: nuclear localization signal of SV40 (simian virus 40) large T antigen
   6259..6342    +  CDS            large T antigen (fragment): large T antigen from SV40 (simian virus 40)
   6365..6499    +  polyA_signal   SV40 poly(A) signal: SV40 polyadenylation signal
   6550..9059    +  promoter       Ac5 promoter: Drosophila melanogaster actin 5C promoter
   9073..9149    +  promoter       MT promoter (fragment): Drosophila metallothionein promoter
   9175..9299    +  protein_bind   attR1: mutant version of attR; recombination site for the Gateway® LR reaction LR Clonase™
   9324..9354    +  promoter       lac UV5 promoter: E. coli lac promoter with an "up" mutation
   9378..9407    +  promoter       cat promoter (fragment): promoter of the E. coli cat gene encoding chloramphenicol acetyltransferase
   9408..10067   +  CDS            CmR: chloramphenicol acetyltransferase; cat; confers resistance to chloramphenicol
  10246..10404   +  CDS            ccdA (fragment): CCDA_ECO57 - Also known as H, letA. Experimental evidence at protein level: Swiss-Prot protein existence level 1. Antitoxin component of a type II toxin-antitoxin (TA) system which inhibits the post-segregational killing (PSK) of plasmid-free cells, also referred to as a plasmid addiction system. Binds to and blocks the activity of CcdB; will also remove bound CcdB protein from the CcdB-GyrA complex by forming a CcdA-CcdB complex, a process termed rejuvenation. Functions as a transcriptional corepressor for the ccdAB operon, repression also requires CcdB (By similarity). From Escherichia coli
  10409..10711   +  CDS            ccdB: CCDB_ECOLI - Also known as G, letB, letD. Experimental evidence at protein level: Swiss-Prot protein existence level 1. Toxic component of a type II toxin-antitoxin (TA) system, functioning in plasmid maintainence. Responsible for the post- segregational killing (PSK) of plasmid-free cells, also referred to as a plasmid addiction system. Half-life of over 2 hours. Cell killing by CcdB is accompanied by filamentation, defects in chromosome and plasmid segregation, defects in cell division, formation of anucleate cells, decreased DNA synthesis and plasmid loss. Interferes with the activity of DN
  10755..10879   -  protein_bind   attR2: mutant version of attR; recombination site for the Gateway® LR reaction LR Clonase™
  10961..11056   +  CDS            ACT_DICVI: Experimental evidence at transcript level: Swiss-Prot protein existence level 2. Actins are highly conserved proteins that are involved in various types of cell motility and are ubiquitously expressed in all eukaryotic cells. From Dictyocaulus viviparus (Bovine lungworm).
  12118..251     +  CDS            TcR (fragment) (across the origin): tetracycline efflux protein; tet; confers resistance to tetracycline
