[The description below was written by a language model from this plasmid's Addgene catalogue record and pLannotate feature annotations shown in this document.]
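Description:
pAct-GW-HygroR is a Gateway destination vector for protein expression in Drosophila cells, built on a pMK33-derived backbone in which the inducible metallothionein (MT) promoter has been replaced by the constitutive, ubiquitously active Drosophila actin 5C (Act5c) promoter. The annotated sequence of about 12.2 kb shows a large Ac5 promoter region followed by a short residual MT promoter fragment, and then the Gateway cassette: attR1, a chloramphenicol acetyltransferase gene with its bacterial promoter elements, the ccdB toxin gene (preceded by a ccdA fragment), and attR2. In an LR recombination reaction, a gene of interest from an attL entry clone replaces the CmR–ccdB segment and so comes under Act5c control. ccdB counter-selects against unrecombined vector in standard E. coli strains, which is why the empty plasmid must be kept in a ccdB-tolerant strain. No epitope tag or reporter is annotated next to the att sites. A short actin-like coding fragment lies downstream of attR2, probably residual actin gene sequence, but the record does not define a terminator for the expression cassette.

In bacteria, the plasmid replicates from a high-copy ColE1/pUC-type origin and carries ampicillin resistance on the backbone as well as chloramphenicol resistance within the Gateway cassette. Small pBR322-type remnants, including a tetracycline resistance fragment, are also detected. For insect cells, a separate cassette places the hygromycin phosphotransferase gene under the copia transposon promoter, followed by the SV40 small t intron and polyadenylation signal. This cassette allows hygromycin selection of stably transfected Drosophila cell lines. The vector is intended for constitutive expression of Gateway-cloned genes in Drosophila cell culture and was deposited in connection with work on prime editing in Drosophila.
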