Addgene plasmid #149610: pAct-GW-HygroR
Purpose: Gateway compatible expression plasmid for Drosophila and establishing stable cell lines by Hygromycin selection. Actin5c ubiquitous promoter.
Depositing lab: Norbert Perrimon. Depositing organization: Harvard Medical School. Publication: Precise genome engineering in Drosophila using prime editing. Bosch JA, Birchak G, Perrimon N. Proc Natl Acad Sci U S A. 2021 Jan 5;118(1). pii: 2021996118. doi: 10.1073/pnas.2021996118. PubMed 33443210.
Backbone
  Vector backbone: pMK33-Act5c
  Modifications to backbone: MT promoter from pMK33 replaced with Act5c promoter
  Vector type: Insect Expression
  Selectable markers: Hygromycin
Growth in bacteria
  Bacterial resistance: Chloramphenicol and Ampicillin, 25 & 100 μg/mL
  Growth temperature: 37°C
  Growth strain: ccdB Survival
  Copy number: High Copy
Gene/Insert
  Gene/Insert name: Gateway cassette (ccdb + Chlor.R.)
  Promoter: Act5c
  Cloning method: Gateway Cloning
  Sequencing primers: 5′ GAGCATTGCGGCTGATAAGG; 3′ CCTCGACTTCTCCTCCTCCT
Resource information
  A portion of this plasmid was derived from a plasmid made by: Invitrogen
Terms and licenses: Academic/Nonprofit Terms; Industry Terms: Not Available to Industry
How to cite: pAct-GW-HygroR was a gift from Norbert Perrimon (Addgene plasmid # 149610 ; http://n2t.net/addgene:149610 ; RRID:Addgene_149610)
