>Addgene plasmid #149610 | pAct-GW-HygroR | depositor partial sequence | sequence record 296910 | pAct-GW-HygroR sequence 12168 bps
CCCGCGTTGCAGGCCATGCTGTCCAGGCAGGTAGATGACGACCATCAGGGACAGCTTCAAGGATCGCTCG
CGGCTCTTACCAGCCTAACTTCGATCATTGGACCGCTGATCGTCACGGCGATTTATGCCGCCTCGGCGAG
CACATGGAACGGGTTGGCATGGATTGTAGGCGCCGCCCTATACCTTGTCTGCCTCCCCGCGTTGCGTCGC
GGTGCATGGAGCCGGGCCACCTCGACCTGAATGGAAGCCGGCGGCACCTCGCTAACGGATTCACCACTCC
AAGAATTGGAGCCAATCAATTCTTGCGGAGAACTGTGAATGCGCAAACCAACCCTTGGCAGAACATATCC
ATCGCGTCCGCCATCTCCAGCAGCCGCACGCGGCGCATCTCGGGCAGCGTTGGGTCCTGGCCACGGGTGC
GCATGATCGTGCTCCTGTCGTTGAGGACCCGGCTAGGCTGGCGGGGTTGCCTTACTGGTTAGCAGAATGA
ATCACCGATACGCGAGCGAACGTGAAGCGACTGCTGCTGCAAAACGTCTGCGACCTGAGCAACAACATGA
ATGGTCTTCGGTTTCCGTGTTTCGTAAAGTCTGGAAACGCGGAAGTCAGCGCTCTTCCGCTTCCTCGCTC
ACTGACTCGCTGCGCTCGGTCGTTCGGCTGCGGCGAGCGGTATCAGCTCACTCAAAGGCGGTAATACGGT
TATCCACAGAATCAGGGGATAACGCAGGAAAGAACATGTGAGCAAAAGGCCAGCAAAAGGCCAGGAACCG
TAAAAAGGCCGCGTTGCTGGCGTTTTTCCATAGGCTCCGCCCCCCTGACGAGCATCACAAAAATCGACGC
TCAAGTCAGAGGTGGCGAAACCCGACAGGACTATAAAGATACCAGGCGTTTCCCCCTGGAAGCTCCCTCG
TGCGCTCTCCTGTTCCGACCCTGCCGCTTACCGGATACCTGTCCGCCTTTCTCCCTTCGGGAAGCGTGGC
GCTTTCTCATAGCTCACGCTGTAGGTATCTCAGTTCGGTGTAGGTCGTTCGCTCCAAGCTGGGCTGTGTG
CACGAACCCCCCGTTCAGCCCGACCGCTGCGCCTTATCCGGTAACTATCGTCTTGAGTCCAACCCGGTAA
GACACGACTTATCGCCACTGGCAGCAGCCACTGGTAACAGGATTAGCAGAGCGAGGTATGTAGGCGGTGC
TACAGAGTTCTTGAAGTGGTGGCCTAACTACGGCTACACTAGAAGGACAGTATTTGGTATCTGCGCTCTG
CTGAAGCCAGTTACCTTCGGAAAAAGAGTTGGTAGCTCTTGATCCGGCAAACAAACCACCGCTGGTAGCG
GTGGTTTTTTTGTTTGCAAGCAGCAGATTACGCGCAGAAAAAAAGGATCTCAAGAAGATCCTTTGATCTT
TTCTACGGGGTCTGACGCTCAGTGGAACGAAAACTCACGTTAAGGGATTTTGGTCATGAGATTATCAAAA
AGGATCTTCACCTAGATCCTTTTAAATTAAAAATGAAGTTTTAAATCAATCTAAAGTATATATGAGTAAA
CTTGGTCTGACAGTTACCAATGCTTAATCAGTGAGGCACCTATCTCAGCGATCTGTCTATTTCGTTCATC
CATAGTTGCCTGACTCCCCGTCGTGTAGATAACTACGATACGGGAGGGCTTACCATCTGGCCCCAGTGCT
GCAATGATACCGCGAGACCCACGCTCACCGGCTCCAGATTTATCAGCAATAAACCAGCCAGCCGGAAGGG
CCGAGCGCAGAAGTGGTCCTGCAACTTTATCCGCCTCCATCCAGTCTATTAATTGTTGCCGGGAAGCTAG
AGTAAGTAGTTCGCCAGTTAATAGTTTGCGCAACGTTGTTGCCATTGCTGCAGGCATCGTGGTGTCACGC
TCGTCGTTTGGTATGGCTTCATTCAGCTCCGGTTCCCAACGATCAAGGCGAGTTACATGATCCCCCATGT
TGTGCAAAAAAGCGGTTAGCTCCTTCGGTCCTCCGATCGTTGTCAGAAGTAAGTTGGCCGCAGTGTTATC
ACTCATGGTTATGGCAGCACTGCATAATTCTCTTACTGTCATGCCATCCGTAAGATGCTTTTCTGTGACT
GGTGAGTACTCAACCAAGTCATTCTGAGAATAGTGTATGCGGCGACCGAGTTGCTCTTGCCCGGCGTCAA
CACGGGATAATACCGCGCCACATAGCAGAACTTTAAAAGTGCTCATCATTGGAAAACGTTCTTCGGGGCG
AAAACTCTCAAGGATCTTACCGCTGTTGAGATCCAGTTCGATGTAACCCACTCGTGCACCCAACTGATCT
TCAGCATCTTTTACTTTCACCAGCGTTTCTGGGTGAGCAAAAACAGGAAGGCAAAATGCCGCAAAAAAGG
GAATAAGGGCGACACGGAAATGTTGAATACTCATACTCTTCCTTTTTCAATATTATTGAAGCATTTATCA
GGGTTATTGTCTCATGAGCGGATACATATTTGAATGTATTTAGAAAAATAAACAAATAGGGGTTCCGCGC
ACATTTCCCCGAAAAGTGCCACCTGACGTCTAAGAAACCATTATTATCATGACATTAACCTATAAAAATA
GGCGTATCACGAGGCCCTTTCGTCTTCAAGAATTCACATTTGTACGAATTTTTTTTTTATCAAAAGTTCG
AGTTTTTCACCAATTTCCTCATCAACCGAGCAAGGCAAACGGCTTTGAATAATATGGTGTTATATATACA
TATATCAAATCGCTGCTGACTGCGTGATTGATGGCCCCAAGATTACATATTATCGAATCAGGATTCAGAA
GGAGATCAATGTCAAATGCGGACAGGAACATGAAAGACGCCTGTTATGCGCAATTAAAAATTTGGGTTTA
ATTGCTGTGGAAACTGTTGTTGGCGGCATCTTAAGTTCCTGTTTAACAACATCAACTACTTATGTACGTA
GAAGCGTTTAAGCCATTTGCATACAGATGAGAACTGGCTTTTGTGCTAATCAGTCAAGATGACTCCGATG
ATGATGACTCATTACCTGACCAGTTTTCGCTGCTTTCTTTTCAACAACTACTTGTATATGTATTGTATCC
AATAGCAATACATTGAATTTCCATGGTCTAGTCACGTATTATCATTTAATTGACACCAAGTCGTGTTATT
GTTGAGCTATCGAGTTCAGCTCAAACATTTCTTATTCCCATGAATAAGCCGGCAAAAATATGCAATCTAT
GAAAGTTAATATAAGCAAACCTTACTTTGACTCAATACCAATGCACTTTGTGTCGATAGGTTCACGCAAT
TGAGGCGATTATTCCGATAACCCAAGCGATTGACTGTTCCCGTTTCGATTCCAATTGAAATTTGGAAATG
TACAATAGTTTTGCTATATGCTGTCAAGTACGCTCTTATCTTCTCTGGGTTTTCTTCAGAGTTTCGAAAC
GCTTCTTCTTTTTTTTGTTTTTTTTTTTTTGGAATCTCGTATTTTGGAAGGGGCTCCCCTCTGGAATTTG
TTACACTGTCGTTATCATTGCGAACAAGCGGCCCGAAGCTATCAGCGACTTTAACATTTACAATGCACTT
TTTTACGACCAATTAAATGTACATTTTCCTTTCTTCGCCCGTTGATAAGCGAACGCGATGTGGCGCAGGC
AATGTGTTGCTCTTGCGACACAAACGCAATCAAAATGGATTCAATTTCGCTTTTTCCCAGTGAAACGAAG
AACGAACCGACCATCATGATATGCTCCTCTGCATGTTGCGTATTGAATCAATGACAATTTCAATTAAGCC
GCCCGTTCGTCATGCGTTTTCGTGCGCTTCGAAATGCTGATAACGCTGCTGTCCTCCAACTGCTTTGCAT
GTGGACACAATTCCATTTATTTAATTCTTTTATTTGGATCGGTTAAATTAAAAAGCGCCTTGTTACGCAT
TTAACGTTGTTTCCGGTGCGTGGTGGTTTCATGCTTCTGGGAACGGCAAATGGGTTTAGGATTGGGAACC
CCTCATCATCTGTTGGAATATACTATTCAACCTACAAAAGTAACGTTAAACAACACTACTTTATATTTGA
TATGAATGGCCACACCTTTTATGCCATAAAACATATTGTAAGAGAATACCACTCTTTTTATTCCTTCTTT
CCTTCTTGTACGTTTTTTGCTGTAAGTAGGTCGTGGTGCTGGTGTTGCAGTTGAAATAACTTAAAATATA
AATCATAAAACTCAAACATAAACTTGACTATTTATTTATTTATTAAGAAAGGAAATATAAATTATAAATT
ACAACAGGTTATGGACCTGCAGCCAAGCTTGGCGCTCGTCCGGGGGCAATGAGATATGAAAAAGCCTGAA
CTCACCGCGACGTCTGTCGAGAAGTTTCTGATCGAAAAGTTCGACAGCGTCTCCGACCTGATGCAGCTCT
CGGAGGGCGAAGAATCTCGTGCTTTCAGCTTCGATGTAGGAGGGCGTGGATATGTCCTGCGGGTAAATAG
CTGCGCCGATGGTTTCTACAAAGATCGTTATGTTTATCGGCACTTTGCATCGGCCGCGCTCCCGATTCCG
GAAGTGCTTGACATTGGGGAATTCAGCGAGAGCCTGACCTATTGCATCTCCCGCCGTGCACAGGGTGTCA
CGTTGCAAGACCTGCCTGAAACCGAACTGCCCGCTGTTCTGCAGCCGGTCGCGGAGGCCATGGATGCGAT
CGCTGCGGCCGATCTTAGCCAGACGAGCGGGTTCGGCCCATTCGGACCGCAAGGAATCGGTCAATACACT
ACATGGCGTGATTTCATATGCGCGATTGCTGATCCCCATGTGTATCACTGGCAAACTGTGATGGACGACA
CCGTCAGTGCGTCCGTCGCGCAGGCTCTCGATGAGCTGATGCTTTGGGCCGAGGACTGCCCCGAAGTCCG
GCACCTCGTGCACGCGGATTTCGGCTCCAACAATGTCCTGACGGACAATGGCCGCATAACAGCGGTCATT
GACTGGAGCGAGGCGATGTTCGGGGATTCCCAATACGAGGTCGCCAACATCTTCTTCTGGAGGCCGTGGT
TGGCTTGTATGGAGCAGCAGACGCGCTACTTCGAGCGGAGGCATCCGGAGCTTGCAGGATCGCCGCGGCT
CCGGGCGTATATGCTCCGCATTGGTCTTGACCAACTCTATCAGAGCTTGGTTGACGGCAATTTCGATGAT
GCAGCTTGGGCGCAGGGTCGATGCGACGCAATCGTCCGATCCGGAGCCGGGACTGTCGGGCGTACACAAA
TCGCCCGCAGAAGCGCGGCCGTCTGGACCGATGGCTGTGTAGAAGTACTCGCCGATAGTGGAAACCGACG
CCCCAGCACTCGTCCGAGGGCAAAGGAATAGAGTAGATGCCGACCGAACAAGAGCTGATTTCGAGAACGC
CTCAGCCAGCAACTCGCGCGAGCCTAGCAAGGCAAATGCGAGAGAACGGCCTTACGCTTGGTGGCACAGT
TCTCGTCCACAGTTCGCTAAGCTCGCTCGGCTGGGTCGCGGGAGGGCCGGTCGCAGTGATTCAGGCCCTT
CTGGATTGTGTTGGTCCCCAGGGCACGATTGTCATGCCCACGCACTCGGGTGATCTGACTGATCCCGCAG
ATTGGAGATCGCCGCCCGTGCCTGCCGATTGGGTGCAGATCTTTGTGAAGGAACCTTACTTCTGTGGTGT
GACATAATTGGACAAACTACCTACAGAGATTTAAAGCTCTAAGGTAAATATAAAATTTTTAAGTGTATAA
TGTGTTAAACTACTGATTCTAATTGTTTGTGTATTTTAGATTCCAACCTATGGAACTGATGAATGGGAGC
AGTGGTGGAATGCCTTTAATGAGGAAAACCTGTTTTGCTCAGAAGAAATGCCATCTAGTGATGATGAGGC
TACTGCTGACTCTCAACATTCTACTCCTCCAAAAAAGAAGAGAAAGGTAGAAGACCCCAAGGACTTTCCT
TCAGAATTGCTAAGTTTTTTGAGTCATGCTGTGTTTAGTAATAGAACTCTTGCTTGCTTTGCTATTTACA
CCACAAAGGAAAAAGCTGCACTGCTATACAAGAAAATTATGGAAAAATATTCTGTAACCTTTATAAGTAG
GCATAACAGTTATAATCATAACATACTGTTTTTTCTTACTCCACACAGGCATAGAGTGTCTGCTATTAAT
AACTATGCTCAAAAATTGTGTACCTTTAGCTTTTTAATTTGTAAAGGGGTTAATAAGGAATATTTGATGT
ATAGTGCCTTGACTAGAGATCATAATCAGCCATACCACATTTGTAGAGGTTTTACTTGCTTTAAAAAACC
TCCCACACCTCCCCCTGAACCTGAAACATAAAATGAATGCAATTGTTGTTGTTAACTTGTTTATTGCAGC
TTATAATGGTTACAAATAAAGCAATAGCATCACAAATTTCACAAATAAAGCATTTTTTTCACTGCATTCT
AGTTGTGGTTTGTCCAAACTCATCAATGTATCTTATCATGTCTGGATCGCATGCAATTCTATATTCTAAA
AACACAAATGATACTTCTAAAAAAAAATCATGAATGGCATCAACTCTGAATCAAATCTTTGCAGATGCAC
CTACTTCTCATTTCCACTGTCACATCATTTTTCCAGATCTCGCTGCCTGTTATGTGGCCCACAAACCAAG
ACACGTTTTATGGCCATTAAAGCTGGCTGATCGTCGCCAAACACCAAATACATAATGAATATGTACACAT
TCGAGAAAGAAGCGATCAAAGAAGCGTCTTCGGGCGGAGTAGGAGAATGCGGAGGAGAAGGAGAACGAGC
TGATCTAGTATCTCTCCACAATCCAATGCCAACTGACCAACTGGCCATATTCGGAGCAATTTGAAGCCAA
TTTCCATCGCCTGGCGATCGCTCCATTCTTGGCTATATGTTTTTCACCGTTACCCGGGGCCATTTTCAAA
GACTCGTCGGCAAGATAAGATTGTGTCACTCGCTGTCTCTCTTCATTTGTCGAAGAATGCTGAGGAATTT
CGCGATGACGTCGGCGAGTATTTTGAAGAATGAGAATAATTTGTATTTATACGAAAATCAGTTAGTGGAA
TTTTCTACAAAAACATGTTATCTATAGATAATTTTGTTGCAAAATATGTTGACTATGACAAAGATTGTAT
GTATATACCTTTAATGTATTCTCATTTTCTTATGTATTTATAATGGCAATGATGATACTGATGATATTTT
AAGATGATGCCAGACCAAAAGGCTTGAATTTCTGCGTCTTTTGCCGAACGCAGTGCATGTGCAATTGTTG
TTTTTTGGAATATTCAATTTTCGGACTGTCCGCTTTGATTTCAGTTTCTTGGCTTATTCAAAAAGCAAAG
TAAAGCCAAAAAAGCGAGATGGCAATACCAAATGCGGCAAAACGGTAGTGGAAGGAAAGGGGTGCGGGGC
AGCGGAAGGAAGGGTGGGGCGGGGCGTGGCGGGGTCTGTGGCTGGGCGCGACGTCACCGACGTTGGAGCC
ACTCCTTTGACCATGTGTGCGTGTGTGTATTATTCGTGTCTCGCCACTCGCCGGTTGTTTTTTTCTTTTT
ATGCTGCGCTCTCTCTAGCGCCATCTCGCTTACGCATGCTCAACGCACCGCATGTTGCCGTTTCCTTTTA
TGCGTCATTTTGGCTCGAAATAGGCAATTATTTAAACAAAGATTAGTCAACGAAAACGCTAAAATAAATA
AGTCTACAATATGGTTACTTATTGCCATGTGTGTGCAGCCAACGATAGCAACAAAAGCAACAACACAGGT
GGCTTTCCCTCTTTCACTTTTTGTTTGCAAGCCGCGTGCGAGCAAGACGGCACGACCGGCAAACGCAATT
ACGCTGACAAAGAGCAGACGAAGTTTTGGCGAAAAACATCAAGGCGCCTGATACGAATGCATTTGCAATA
ACAATTGCGATATTTAATATTGTTTATGAAGCTGTTTGACTTCAAAACACACAAAAAAAAAAATAAAACA
AATTATTTGAAAGAGAATTAGGAATCGGACGCTTATCGTTAGGGTAACAACAAGAAATGCTTACTGAGTC
ACAGCCTCTGGAAAACTGCCGCAAGCCAGAGAGAGAGAGAAAAAGAGGGAGAGCAGCTTAGACCGCATGT
GCTTGTGTGTGAGGCGTCTCTCTCTTCGTCTCTGTTGCGCAAACGCATAGACTGCACTGAGAAAATCGAT
TACCTATTTTTTATGAATGAATATTTGCACTATTACTATTCAAAACTATTAAGATAGCAATCACATTCAA
TAGCCAAATACTATACCACCTGAGCGATGCAACGAAATGATCAATTTGAGCAAAAATGCTGCATATTTAG
GACGGCATCATTATAGAAATGCTTCTTGCTGTGTACTTTTCTCTCGTCTGGCAGCTGTTTCGCCGTTATT
GTTAAAACCGGCTTAAGTTAGGTGTGTTTTCTACGACTAGTGAATGCCCTACTAGAAGATGTGTGTTGCA
CAAAATGTCCCTGGAATAACCAATTTGAAGTGCAGATAGCAGTAAACGTAAGCTAATATGAATATTATTT
AACTGTAATGTTTTAATATCGCTGGACATTACTAATAAACCCACTATAAACACATGTACATATGTATGTT
TTGGCATACAATGAGTAGTTGGGGAAAAAATGTGTAAAAGCACCGTGACCATCACAGCATAAAGATAACC
AGCTGAAGTATCGAATATGAGTAACCCCCAAATTGAATCACATGCCGCAACTGATAGGACCCATGGAAGT
ACACTCTTCATGGCGATATACAAGACACACACAAGCACGAACACCCAGTTGCGGAGGAAATTCTCCGTAA
ATGAAAACCCAATCGGCGAACAATTCATACCCATATATGGTAAAAGTTTTGAACGCGACTTGAGAGCGGA
GAGCATTGCGGCTGATAAGGTTTTAGCGCTAAGCGGGCTTTATAAAACGGGCTGCGGGACCAGTTTTCAT
ATCACTACCGTTTGAGTTCTTGTGCTGTGTGGATACTCCTCCCGACACAAAGCCGCTCCATCAGCCAGCA
GTCGTCTAATCCAGAGACCCCGGATCCAGATACCGAGAGCATCTGGCCAATGTGCATCAGTTGTGGTCAG
CAGCAAAATCAAGTGAATCATCTCAGTGCAACTAAAGGGGGGATCTCGAGGGATCCGATATCAACAAGTT
TGTACAAAAAAGCTGAACGAGAAACGTAAAATGATATAAATATCAATATATTAAATTAGATTTTGCATAA
AAAACAGACTACATAATACTGTAAAACACAACATATCCAGTCACTATGGCGGCCGCATTAGGCACCCCAG
GCTTTACACTTTATGCTTCCGGCTCGTATAATGTGTGGATTTTGAGTTAGGATCCGTCGAGATTTTCAGG
AGCTAAGGAAGCTAAAATGGAGAAAAAAATCACTGGATATACCACCGTTGATATATCCCAATGGCATCGT
AAAGAACATTTTGAGGCATTTCAGTCAGTTGCTCAATGTACCTATAACCAGACCGTTCAGCTGGATATTA
CGGCCTTTTTAAAGACCGTAAAGAAAAATAAGCACAAGTTTTATCCGGCCTTTATTCACATTCTTGCCCG
CCTGATGAATGCTCATCCGGAATTCCGTATGGCAATGAAAGACGGTGAGCTGGTGATATGGGATAGTGTT
CACCCTTGTTACACCGTTTTCCATGAGCAAACTGAAACGTTTTCATCGCTCTGGAGTGAATACCACGACG
ATTTCCGGCAGTTTCTACACATATATTCGCAAGATGTGGCGTGTTACGGTGAAAACCTGGCCTATTTCCC
TAAAGGGTTTATTGAGAATATGTTTTTCGTCTCAGCCAATCCCTGGGTGAGTTTCACCAGTTTTGATTTA
AACGTGGCCAATATGGACAACTTCTTCGCCCCCGTTTTCACCATGGGCAAATATTATACGCAAGGCGACA
AGGTGCTGATGCCGCTGGCGATTCAGGTTCATCATGCCGTTTGTGATGGCTTCCATGTCGGCAGAATGCT
TAATGAATTACAACAGTACTGCGATGAGTGGCAGGGCGGGGCGTAAACGCGTGGATCCGGCTTACTAAAA
GCCAGATAACAGTATGCGTATTTGCGCGCTGATTTTTGCGGTATAAGAATATATACTGATATGTATACCC
GAAGTATGTCAAAAAGAGGTATGCTATGAAGCAGCGTATTACAGTGACAGTTGACAGCGACAGCTATCAG
TTGCTCAAGGCATATATGATGTCAATATCTCCGGTCTGGTAAGCACAACCATGCAGAATGAAGCCCGTCG
TCTGCGTGCCGAACGCTGGAAAGCGGAAAATCAGGAAGGGATGGCTGAGGTCGCCCGGTTTATTGAAATG
AACGGCTCTTTTGCTGACGAGAACAGGGGCTGGTGAAATGCAGTTTAAGGTTTACACCTATAAAAGAGAG
AGCCGTTATCGTCTGTTTGTGGATGTACAGAGTGATATTATTGACACGCCCGGGCGACGGATGGTGATCC
CCCTGGCCAGTGCACGTCTGCTGTCAGATAAAGTCTCCCGTGAACTTTACCCGGTGGTGCATATCGGGGA
TGAAAGCTGGCGCATGATGACCACCGATATGGCCAGTGTGCCGGTCTCCGTTATCGGGGAAGAAGTGGCT
GATCTCAGCCACCGCGAAAATGACATCAAAAACGCCATTAACCTGATGTTCTGGGGAATATAAATGTCAG
GCTCCCTTATACACAGCCAGTCTGCAGGTCGACCATAGTGACTGGATATGTTGTGTTTTACAGTATTATG
TAGTCTGTTTTTTATGCAAAATCTAATTTAATATATTGATATTTATATCATTTTACGTTTCTCGTTCAGC
TTTCTTGTACAAAGTGGTTGATATCACTAGTTCTAGTCGACCATGAAGATCAAGATCATTGCCCCGCCAG
AGCGCAAGTACTCTGTCTGGATCGGTGGCTCCATCCTGGCTTCGCTGTCCACCTTCCAGCAGATGTGGAT
CTCCAAGCAGGAGTACGACGAGTCCGGCCCCTCCATTGTGCACCGCAAGTGCTTCTAAGAAGGATCGCTT
GTCTGGGCAAGAGGATCAGGATCGGGATGGTCTTGATTCTGCTGGAGGAGGAGGAGGAGAAGTCGAGGAA
GCAGCAGCGAAAGTGCAAGTGCGAGTGGTGGAAGTTTGGAGTGCAGCACAACAAAATCAACAACAACACC
AACTACAAGATGAAAAGAGCGGAACCACCTGCACACCATCATCACTATCATCATCGTTTTGGGCGCATGT
TGTGTGGTTCCAGCGTATTAATATAATTAATTTATTCCACATGAGATATGATATGATATACTATGTATTT
TTTGTTTTTTTTTTATTTGTAAACCTTTAATATAACAAGAACTACAAAAAATGAAAATGAGCGAAAATGC
ATATTCTGCCATTCCACACACACACCAACAACACCCAACACACGCACACCCACAAGCTTACACACACACA
TTCGCGGCATGACAAGGACATCAAGATAAAGAAGAACTTAAAGAAGATATTTCCCAAAGCGCAAAAAGAA
CACACACACATTGCAAAACACAAACAACACACTAGCGTTTTGTACAATTCGTCAGCAACCTTATGTATTA
TTTTTTAATTATGATGTAATTATAAACAAAGTGAAACAAAAATATGAAAACAAAAAGGAAAATCAAATCT
GTCTTCTCTTTCTCCCGCTCTCCTCGCTCTCTGCTGCTAACCTCGCCCTCTCCTCTCTCATCTTTTTGTC
TGTCTCTCTTCCACATTTTTGCCGGCCGGCAAAATAATAACCCACACACACTCACACTTGGCTGCAGTTT
CGCGTGCGATATTCACACACATTCAAGCATACAAGCATACATACATATGTATTTTTTTTTTATTTGTACA
CTTTTCTAATTGCATGCGTATCGATTGATAAGTTTACGCCTGAAAATGTTAATTAAAATGTGAAAATGCA
ACTGAAAAACTGATGAAATGAAACAACAACAAGCGAACAATTTGCTACATGTGTATTGTCTAACAACCGT
TACTGCAACGGTTGCTTCGGAAAAGGGTGAAGAGGAAGAGGGCACGAGGTCGACTAGAGCGGCCGCCGAC
GCGAGGCTGGATGGCCTTCCCCATTATGATTCTTCTCGCTTCCGGCGGCATCGGGATG
